>Addgene plasmid #248014 | pET28-hisSumo-KE-Des27.7_noCoreStab | addgene full sequence | sequence record 494685 | Addgene NGS Result
GATCCGGCTGCTAACAAAGCCCGAAAGGAAGCTGAGTTGGCTGCTGCCACCGCTGAGCAATAACTAGCAT
AACCCCTTGGGGCCTCTAAACGGGTCTTGAGGGGTTTTTTGCTGAAAGGAGGAACTATATCCGGATTGGC
GAATGGG
[124 nt withheld, positions 148-271]
C
[91 nt withheld, positions 273-363]
A
[49 nt withheld, positions 365-413]
CCTTTGACGTTGGAGTCCACGTTCTTT
[37 nt withheld, positions 441-477]
ACCCTATCTCGGTCTATTCTTTTGATTTATAAGGGATTTTGCCGATTTCGGCCTATTGGTTAAAAAATGA
GCTGATTTAACAAAAATTTAACGCGAATTTTAACAAAATATTAACGCTTACAATTTAGGTGGCACTTTTC
GGGGAAATGTGCGCGGAACCCCTATTTGTTTATTTTTCTAAATACATTCAAATATGTATCCGCTCATGAA
TTAATTCTTAGAAAAACTCATCGAGCATCAAATGAAACTGCAATTTATTCATATCAGGATTATCAATACC
ATATTTTTGAAAAAGCCGTTTCTGTAATGAAGGAGAAAACTCACCGAGGCAGTTCCATAGGATGGCAAGA
TCCTGGTATCGGTCTGCGATTCCGACTCGTCCAACATCAATACAACCTATTAATTTCCCCTCGTCAAAAA
TAAGGTTATCAAGTGAGAAATCACCATGAGTGACGACTGAATCCGGTGAGAATGGCAAAAGTTTATGCAT
TTCTTTCCAGACTTGTTCAACAGGCCAGCCATTACGCTCGTCATCAAAATCACTCGCATCAACCAAACCG
TTATTCATTCGTGATTGCGCCTGAGCGAGACGAAATACGCGATCGCTGTTAAAAGGACAATTACAAACAG
GAATCGAATGCAACCGGCGCAGGAACACTGCCAGCGCATCAACAATATTTTCACCTGAATCAGGATATTC
TTCTAATACCTGGAATGCTGTTTTCCCGGGGATCGCAGTGGTGAGTAACCATGCATCATCAGGAGTACGG
ATAAAATGCTTGATGGTCGGAAGAGGCATAAATTCCGTCAGCCAGTTTAGTCTGACCATCTCATCTGTAA
CATCATTGGCAACGCTACCTTTGCCATGTTTCAGAAACAACTCTGGCGCATCGGGCTTCCCATACAATCG
ATAGATTGTCGCACCTGATTGCCCGACATTATCGCGAGCCCATTTATACCCATATAAATCAGCATCCATG
TTGGAATTTAATCGCGGCCTAGAGCAAGACGTTTCCCGTTGAATATGGCTCATAACACCCCTTGTATTAC
TGTTTATGTAAGCAGACAGTTTTATTGTTCATGACCAAAATCCCTTAACGTGAGTTTTCGTTCCACTGAG
CGTCAGACCCCGTAGAAAAGATCAAAGGATCTTCTTGAGATCCTTTTTTTCTGCGCGTAATCTGCTGCTT
GCAAACAAAAAAACCACCGCTACCAGCGGTGGTTTGTTTGCCGGATCAAGAGCTACCAACTCTTTTTCCG
AAGGTAACTGGCTTCAGCAGAGCGCAGATACCAAATACTGTCCTTCTAGTGTAGCCGTAGTTAGGCCACC
ACTTCAAGAACTCTGTAGCACCGCCTACATACCTCGCTCTGCTAATCCTGTTACCAGTGGCTGCTGCCAG
TGGCGATAAGTCGTGTCTTACCGGGTTGGACTCAAGACGATAGTTACCGGATAAGGCGCAGCGGTCGGGC
TGAACGGGGGGTTCGTGCACACAGCCCAGCTTGGAGCGAACGACCTACACCGAACTGAGATACCTACAGC
GTGAGCTATGAGAAAGCGCCACGCTTCCCGAAGGGAGAAAGGCGGACAGGTATCCGGTAAGCGGCAGGGT
CGGAACAGGAGAGCGCACGAGGGAGCTTCCAGGGGGAAACGCCTGGTATCTTTATAGTCCTGTCGGGTTT
CGCCACCTCTGACTTGAGCGTCGATTTTTGTGATGCTCGTCAGGGGGGCGGAGCCTATGGAAAAACGCCA
GCAACGCGGCCTTTTTACGGTTCCTGGCCTTTTGCTGGCCTTTTGCTCACATGTTCTTTCCTGCGTTATC
CCCTGATTCTGTGGATAACCGTATTACCGCCTTTGAGTGAGCTGATACCGCTCGCCGCAGCCGAACGACC
GAGCGCAGCGAGTCAGTGAGCGAGGAAGCGGAAGAGCGCCTGATGCGGTATTTTCTCCTTACGCATCTGT
GCGGTATTTCACACCGCAATGGTGCACTCTCAGTACAATCTGCTCTGATGCCGCATAGTTAAGCCAGTAT
ACACTCCGCTATCGCTACGTGACTGGGTCATGGCTGCGCCCCGACACCCGCCAACACCCGCTGACGCGCC
CTGACGGGCTTGTCTGCTCCCGGCATCCGCTTACAGACAAGCTGTGACCGTCTCCGGGAGCTGCATGTGT
CAGAGGTTTTCACCGTCATCACCGAAACGCGCGAGGCAGCTGCGGTAAAGCTCATCAGCGTGGTCGTGAA
GCGATTCACAGATGTCTGCCTGTTCATCCGCGTCCAGCTCGTTGAGTTTCTCCAGAAGCGTTAATGTCTA
GCTTCTGATAAAGCGGGCCATGTTAAGGGCGGTTTTTTCCTGTTTGGTCACTGATGCCTCCGTGTAAGGG
GGATTTCTGTTCATGGGGGTAATGATACCGATGAAACGAGAGAGGATGCTCACGATACGGGTTACTGATG
ATGAACATGCCCGGTTACTGGAACGTTGTGAGGGTAAACAACTGGCGGTATGGATGCGGCGGGACCAGAG
AAAAATCACTCAGGGTCAATGCCAGCGCTTCGTTAATACAGATGTAGGTGTTCCACAGGGTAGCCAGCAG
CATCCTGCGATGCAGATCCGGAACATAATGGTGCAGGGCGCTGACTTCCGCGTTTCCAGACTTTACGAAA
CACGGAAACCGAAGACCATTCATGTTGTTGCTCAGGTCGCAGACGTTTTGCAGCAGCAGTCGCTTCACGT
TCGCTCGCGTATCGGTGATTCATTCTGCTAACCAGTAAGGCAACCCCGCCAGCCTAGCCGGGTCCTCAAC
GACAGGAGCACGATCATGCGCACCCGTGGGGCCGCCATGCCGGCGATAATGGCCTGCTTCTCGCCGAAAC
GTTTGGTGGCGGGACCAGTGACGAAGGCTTGAGCGAGGGCGTGCAAGATTCCGAATACCGCAAGCGACAG
GCCGATCATCGTCGCGCTCCAGCGAAAGCGGTCCTCGCCGAAAATGACCCAGAGCGCTGCCGGCACCTGT
CCTACGAGTTGCATGATAAAGAAGACAGTCATAAGTGCGGCGACGATAGTCATGCCCCGCGCCCACCGGA
AGGAGCTGACTGGGTTGAAGGCTCTCAAGGGCATCGGTCGAGATCCCGGTGCCTAATGAGTGAGCTAACT
TACATTAATTGCGTTGCGCTCACTGCCCGCTTTCCAGTCGGGAAACCTGTCGTGCCAGCTGCATTAATGA
ATCGGCCAACGCGCGGGGAGAGGCGGTTTGCGTATTGGGCGCCAGGGTGGTTTTTCTTTTCACCAGTGAG
ACGGGCAACAGCTGATTGCCCTTCACCGCCTGGCCCTGAGAGAGTTGCAGCAAGCGGTCCACGCTGGTTT
GCCCCAGCAGGCGAAAATCCTGTTTGATGGTGGTTAACGGCGGGATATAACATGAGCTGTCTTCGGTATC
GTCGTATCCCACTACCGAGATATCCGCACCAACGCGCAGCCCGGACTCGGTAATGGCGCGCATTGCGCCC
AGCGCCATCTGATCGTTGGCAACCAGCATCGCAGTGGGAACGATGCCCTCATTCAGCATTTGCATGGTTT
GTTGAAAACCGGACATGGCACTCCAGTCGCCTTCCCGTTCCGCTATCGGCTGAATTTGATTGCGAGTGAG
ATATTTATGCCAGCCAGCCAGACGCAGACGCGCCGAGACAGAACTTAATGGGCCCGCTAACAGCGCGATT
TGCTGGTGACCCAATGCGACCAGATGCTCCACGCCCAGTCGCGTACCGTCTTCATGGGAGAAAATAATAC
TGTTGATGGGTGTCTGGTCAGAGACATCAAGAAATAACGCCGGAACATTAGTGCAGGCAGCTTCCACAGC
AATGGCATCCTGGTCATCCAGCGGATAGTTAATGATCAGCCCACTGACGCGTTGCGCGAGAAGATTGTGC
ACCGCCGCTTTACAGGCTTCGACGCCGCTTCGTTCTACCATCGACACCACCACGCTGGCACCCAGTTGAT
CGGCGCGAGATTTAATCGCCGCGACAATTTGCGACGGCGCGTGCAGGGCCAGACTGGAGGTGGCAACGCC
AATCAGCAACGACTGTTTGCCCGCCAGTTGTTGTGCCACGCGGTTGGGAATGTAATTCAGCTCCGCCATC
GCCGCTTCCACTTTTTCCCGCGTTTTCGCAGAAACGTGGCTGGCCTGGTTCACCACGCGGGAAACGGTCT
GATAAGAGACACCGGCATACTCTGCGACATCGTATAACGTTACTGGTTTCACATTCACCACCCTGAATTG
ACTCTCTTCCGGGCGCTATCATGCCATACCGCGAAAGGTTTTGCGCCATTCGATGGTGTCCGGGATCTCG
ACGCTCTCCCTTATGCGACTCCTGCATTAGGAAGCAGCCCAGTAGTAGGTTGAGGCCGTTGAGCACCGCC
GCCGCAAGGAATGGTGCATGCAAGGAGATGGCGCCCAACAGTCCCCCGGCCACGGGGCCTGCCACCATAC
CCACGCCGAAACAAGCGCTCATGAGCCCGAAGTGGCGAGCCCGATCTTCCCCATCGGTGATGTCGGCGAT
ATAGGCGCCAGCAACCGCACCTGTGGCGCCGGTGATGCCGGCCACGATGCGTCCGGCGTAGAGGATCGAG
ATCTCGATCCCGCGAAATTAATACGACTCACTATAGGGGAATTGTGAGCGGATAACAATTCCCCTCTAGA
AATAATTTTGTTTAACTTTAAGAAGGAGATATACCATGAGCAAGCATCACCATCATTCAGGCCATCACCA
TACCGGACACCACCATCATTCAGGCAGTCATCACCATTCCGGATCTGCTGCGGGTGGCGAAGAAGATAAG
AAACCGGCAGGTGGCGAAGGTGGCGGTGCCCATATCAACCTGAAAGTGAAAGGTCAAGACGGCAACGAAG
TCTTTTTCCGCATCAAACGTTCTACCCAGCTGAAAAAGCTGATGAACGCATACTGTGACCGTCAGTCTGT
AGACATGACCGCAATTGCTTTCCTGTTTGATGGTCGTCGCCTGCGTGCGGAACAGACCCCGGATGAACTG
GAGATGGAAGATGGCGACGAAATCGACGCAATGCTTCATCAGACTGGTGGCATGCCATCAGCGCTTGATG
CTATAGTAGCAGGTGTTCGGGAGGATGTGGCAGCACGCGAGGCACGAGTTCCTTTCGATGAAATTAAAGA
ACGCGCTGCAAGAGCTCCTCCCCCTAGAGACGCATTAGCGGCACTGCGTGCCCCAGGAGTGGGTGTTATT
GCCGTCTATCTGCGCAAATCCCCATCCGGCTTAGATGTCGAACGCGATCCTATTGAATATGCTAAGACCG
CTGAAAAGTACGCTGTTGCTCTTGTAGTAATCACCGACGAAAAATATCATAACGGCAGTTATGAGGATCT
GAGAAAAATTCGTTCAGCGGTAGATATTCCAGTCATTTGCTTTGACTTTATTGTCGATCCTTACCAGATT
TATCTGGCTCGTGCTTACCAAGCGGACGCCATAGTTCTGATACTGTCAGTTTTAGACGATGAGCAGTATC
GGCAGCTCGCCGCCGTCGCTCACAGCCTGAACATGGGGGTGATTGTGGATGTACACACAGAAGAGGAACT
GGAGCGCGCATTGAAAGCGGGCGCGGAAATAATTGGAATTGTTAACCGTGATCTGAAAACTTTTGAAGTG
GATCGTAACACGGCAGAACGTCTTGGTCGCCTGGCCCGCGAGCGGGGCTTTACAGGCGTTCTGCTGGCGA
TTGGTGGCTATTCCACTAAAGAAGAATTGAAGTCTATGCGTGGTCTTTTTGATGCCGTGGTTATTGGCGA
ATCATTAATGCGCGCTCCGGATCCCGAGAAGGCGATTCGGGAGCTTGTTGGTTAATGA
Features (pLannotate 1.2.2; 18 found; start..end, strand, type, name):
      7..56      +  CDS            SET1 (fragment): solubility-enhancement tag derived from T7 phage gene 10B
     64..111     +  terminator     T7 terminator: transcription terminator for bacteriophage T7 RNA polymerase
    148..576     +  rep_origin     f1 ori (sequence partly withheld): f1 bacteriophage origin of replication; arrow indicates direction of (+) strand synthesis
    629..686     +  promoter       AmpR promoter (fragment): bla
    695..1510    -  CDS            KanR: aminoglycoside phosphotransferase; aph(3')-Ia; confers resistance to kanamycin in bacteria or G418 (Geneticin®) in eukaryotes
   1632..2220    +  rep_origin     ori: high-copy-number ColE1/pMB1/pBR322/pUC origin of replication
   2406..2545    -  misc_feature   bom: basis of mobility region from pBR322
   2647..2838    -  CDS            rop: Rop protein, which maintains plasmids at low copy number; rop
   2855..3235    +  CDS            YPB1_ECOLX: Protein predicted: Swiss-Prot protein existence level 4. From Escherichia coli.
   3307..3598    -  CDS            TcR (fragment): tetracycline efflux protein; tet; confers resistance to tetracycline
   3613..3634    -  protein_bind   CAP binding site: CAP binding activates transcription in the presence of cAMP. E. coli catabolite activator protein
   3647..4729    -  CDS            lacI: lac repressor; lacI; The lac repressor binds to the lac operator to inhibit transcription in E. coli. This inhibition can be relieved by adding lactose or isopropyl-β-D-thiogalactopyranoside (IPTG).
   4730..4807    -  promoter       lacI promoter: lacI
   4815..5094    -  CDS            TcR (fragment): tetracycline efflux protein; tet; confers resistance to tetracycline
   5116..5134    +  promoter       T7 promoter: promoter for bacteriophage T7 RNA polymerase
   5135..5159    +  protein_bind   lac operator: The lac repressor binds to the lac operator to inhibit transcription in E. coli. This inhibition can be relieved by adding lactose or isopropyl-β-D-thiogalactopyranoside (IPTG). lac repressor encoded by lacI
   5174..5196    +  RBS            RBS: efficient ribosome binding site from bacteriophage T7 gene 10 (Olins and Rangwala, 1989)
   5284..5568    +  CDS            SUMO1 (fragment): SUMO1_ORYSJ - Also known as SMT3, SUM1. Experimental evidence at protein level: Swiss-Prot protein existence level 1. Ubiquitin-like protein which can be covalently attached to target lysines as a monomer. Does not seem to be involved in protein degradation and may function as an antagonist of ubiquitin in the degradation process (By similarity). From Oryza sativa subsp. japonica (Rice).
