[The description below was written by a language model from this plasmid's Addgene catalogue record and pLannotate feature annotations shown in this document.]
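Description:
pET28-hisSumo-KE-Des27.7_noCoreStab is a pET28-based bacterial expression plasmid of about 6.3 kb for producing a computationally designed, fully synthetic Kemp eliminase in E. coli. It is selected with kanamycin through the aph(3')-Ia KanR gene and replicates from a ColE1/pMB1-type origin. The feature table also shows the bom and rop elements typical of pBR322-derived pET vectors, although the catalogue entry lists the plasmid as high copy. An f1 origin is also present, and the short tetracycline-resistance fragments, the partial AmpR promoter and the small T7 gene 10-derived match are most likely backbone remnants rather than functional parts.

Expression follows the standard pET arrangement. A T7 promoter followed directly by a lac operator and the T7 gene 10 ribosome binding site drives the open reading frame, a T7 terminator closes the transcription unit, and a plasmid-borne lacI gene supplies the repressor. Transcription therefore needs a host that provides T7 RNA polymerase and is induced with IPTG. According to the record, the insert was introduced by Golden Gate cloning and carries an N-terminal 12xHis-bdSUMO fusion. The histidine tag allows metal-affinity purification, and SUMO fusion partners are commonly used to aid solubility and to allow tag removal by a SUMO-specific protease. The annotation tool detected the SUMO module only as a partial match to a rice SUMO1 homologue, and it did not annotate the His tag or the enzyme coding sequence, as expected for a designed protein.

The insert is an ablation variant of the Des27.7 design. The stated purpose indicates that stability contributions from the modular assembly, PROSS and active-site design steps were removed. This makes it a control for testing how those stabilising steps contribute to the enzyme's behaviour.
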