Addgene plasmid #248014: pET28-hisSumo-KE-Des27.7_noCoreStab
Purpose: Expression of synthetic Kemp eliminase (Ablation of Des27.7 ModularAssembly&PROSS&ActiveSite stability)
Depositing lab: Sarel Fleishman. Depositing organization: Weizmann Institute of Science. Publication: Complete computational design of high-efficiency Kemp elimination enzymes. Listov D, Vos E, Hoffka G, Hoch SY, Berg A, Hamer-Rogotner S, Dym O, Kamerlin SCL, Fleishman SJ. Nature. 2025 Jul;643(8074):1421-1427. doi: 10.1038/s41586-025-09136-2. Epub 2025 Jun 18. PubMed 40533551.
Backbone
  Vector backbone: pET28
  Vector type: Bacterial Expression
Growth in bacteria
  Bacterial resistance: Kanamycin, 50 μg/mL
  Growth temperature: 37°C
  Growth strain: DH5alpha
  Copy number: High Copy
Gene/Insert
  Gene/Insert name: KE-Des27.7_noCoreStab
  Species: Synthetic
  Promoter: T7
  Tag / fusion protein: 12xHis-bdSumo (N terminal on insert)
  Cloning method: Golden Gate
Terms and licenses: Academic/Nonprofit Terms; Industry Terms: Not Available to Industry
How to cite: pET28-hisSumo-KE-Des27.7_noCoreStab was a gift from Sarel Fleishman (Addgene plasmid # 248014 ; http://n2t.net/addgene:248014 ; RRID:Addgene_248014)
